>Addgene plasmid #135157 | RBM6_RRM_pGEX | depositor full sequence | sequence record 259939 | Full Sequence
GGCCGCATCGTGACTGACTGACGATCTGCCTCGCGCGTTTCGGTGATGACGGTGAAAACCTCTGACACAT
GCAGCTCCCGGAGACGGTCACAGCTTGTCTGTAAGCGGATGCCGGGAGCAGACAAGCCCGTCAGGGCGCG
TCAGCGGGTGTTGGCGGGTGTCGGGGCGCAGCCATGACCCAGTCACGTAGCGATAGCGGAGTGTATAATT
CTTGAAGACGAAAGGGCCTCGTGATACGCCTATTTTTATAGGTTAATGTCATGATAATAATGGTTTCTTA
GACGTCAGGTGGCACTTTTCGGGGAAATGTGCGCGGAACCCCTATTTGTTTATTTTTCTAAATACATTCA
AATATGTATCCGCTCATGAGACAATAACCCTGATAAATGCTTCAATAATATTGAAAAAGGAAGAGTATGA
GTATTCAACATTTCCGTGTCGCCCTTATTCCCTTTTTTGCGGCATTTTGCCTTCCTGTTTTTGCTCACCC
AGAAACGCTGGTGAAAGTAAAAGATGCTGAAGATCAGTTGGGTGCACGAGTGGGTTACATCGAACTGGAT
CTCAACAGCGGTAAGATCCTTGAGAGTTTTCGCCCCGAAGAACGTTTTCCAATGATGAGCACTTTTAAAG
TTCTGCTATGTGGCGCGGTATTATCCCGTGTTGACGCCGGGCAAGAGCAACTCGGTCGCCGCATACACTA
TTCTCAGAATGACTTGGTTGAGTACTCACCAGTCACAGAAAAGCATCTTACGGATGGCATGACAGTAAGA
GAATTATGCAGTGCTGCCATAACCATGAGTGATAACACTGCGGCCAACTTACTTCTGACAACGATCGGAG
GACCGAAGGAGCTAACCGCTTTTTTGCACAACATGGGGGATCATGTAACTCGCCTTGATCGTTGGGAACC
GGAGCTGAATGAAGCCATACCAAACGACGAGCGTGACACCACGATGCCTGCAGCAATGGCAACAACGTTG
CGCAAACTATTAACTGGCGAACTACTTACTCTAGCTTCCCGGCAACAATTAATAGACTGGATGGAGGCGG
ATAAAGTTGCAGGACCACTTCTGCGCTCGGCCCTTCCGGCTGGCTGGTTTATTGCTGATAAATCTGGAGC
CGGTGAGCGTGGGTCTCGCGGTATCATTGCAGCACTGGGGCCAGATGGTAAGCCCTCCCGTATCGTAGTT
ATCTACACGACGGGGAGTCAGGCAACTATGGATGAACGAAATAGACAGATCGCTGAGATAGGTGCCTCAC
TGATTAAGCATTGGTAACTGTCAGACCAAGTTTACTCATATATACTTTAGATTGATTTAAAACTTCATTT
TTAATTTAAAAGGATCTAGGTGAAGATCCTTTTTGATAATCTCATGACCAAAATCCCTTAACGTGAGTTT
TCGTTCCACTGAGCGTCAGACCCCGTAGAAAAGATCAAAGGATCTTCTTGAGATCCTTTTTTTCTGCGCG
TAATCTGCTGCTTGCAAACAAAAAAACCACCGCTACCAGCGGTGGTTTGTTTGCCGGATCAAGAGCTACC
AACTCTTTTTCCGAAGGTAACTGGCTTCAGCAGAGCGCAGATACCAAATACTGTCCTTCTAGTGTAGCCG
TAGTTAGGCCACCACTTCAAGAACTCTGTAGCACCGCCTACATACCTCGCTCTGCTAATCCTGTTACCAG
TGGCTGCTGCCAGTGGCGATAAGTCGTGTCTTACCGGGTTGGACTCAAGACGATAGTTACCGGATAAGGC
GCAGCGGTCGGGCTGAACGGGGGGTTCGTGCACACAGCCCAGCTTGGAGCGAACGACCTACACCGAACTG
AGATACCTACAGCGTGAGCTATGAGAAAGCGCCACGCTTCCCGAAGGGAGAAAGGCGGACAGGTATCCGG
TAAGCGGCAGGGTCGGAACAGGAGAGCGCACGAGGGAGCTTCCAGGGGGAAACGCCTGGTATCTTTATAG
TCCTGTCGGGTTTCGCCACCTCTGACTTGAGCGTCGATTTTTGTGATGCTCGTCAGGGGGGCGGAGCCTA
TGGAAAAACGCCAGCAACGCGGCCTTTTTACGGTTCCTGGCCTTTTGCTGGCCTTTTGCTCACATGTTCT
TTCCTGCGTTATCCCCTGATTCTGTGGATAACCGTATTACCGCCTTTGAGTGAGCTGATACCGCTCGCCG
CAGCCGAACGACCGAGCGCAGCGAGTCAGTGAGCGAGGAAGCGGAAGAGCGCCTGATGCGGTATTTTCTC
CTTACGCATCTGTGCGGTATTTCACACCGCATAAATTCCGACACCATCGAATGGTGCAAAACCTTTCGCG
GTATGGCATGATAGCGCCCGGAAGAGAGTCAATTCAGGGTGGTGAATGTGAAACCAGTAACGTTATACGA
TGTCGCAGAGTATGCCGGTGTCTCTTATCAGACCGTTTCCCGCGTGGTGAACCAGGCCAGCCACGTTTCT
GCGAAAACGCGGGAAAAAGTGGAAGCGGCGATGGCGGAGCTGAATTACATTCCCAACCGCGTGGCACAAC
AACTGGCGGGCAAACAGTCGTTGCTGATTGGCGTTGCCACCTCCAGTCTGGCCCTGCACGCGCCGTCGCA
AATTGTCGCGGCGATTAAATCTCGCGCCGATCAACTGGGTGCCAGCGTGGTGGTGTCGATGGTAGAACGA
AGCGGCGTCGAAGCCTGTAAAGCGGCGGTGCACAATCTTCTCGCGCAACGCGTCAGTGGGCTGATCATTA
ACTATCCGCTGGATGACCAGGATGCCATTGCTGTGGAAGCTGCCTGCACTAATGTTCCGGCGTTATTTCT
TGATGTCTCTGACCAGACACCCATCAACAGTATTATTTTCTCCCATGAAGACGGTACGCGACTGGGCGTG
GAGCATCTGGTCGCATTGGGTCACCAGCAAATCGCGCTGTTAGCGGGCCCATTAAGTTCTGTCTCGGCGC
GTCTGCGTCTGGCTGGCTGGCATAAATATCTCACTCGCAATCAAATTCAGCCGATAGCGGAACGGGAAGG
CGACTGGAGTGCCATGTCCGGTTTTCAACAAACCATGCAAATGCTGAATGAGGGCATCGTTCCCACTGCG
ATGCTGGTTGCCAACGATCAGATGGCGCTGGGCGCAATGCGCGCCATTACCGAGTCCGGGCTGCGCGTTG
GTGCGGATATCTCGGTAGTGGGATACGACGATACCGAAGACAGCTCATGTTATATCCCGCCGTCAACCAC
CATCAAACAGGATTTTCGCCTGCTGGGGCAAACCAGCGTGGACCGCTTGCTGCAACTCTCTCAGGGCCAG
GCGGTGAAGGGCAATCAGCTGTTGCCCGTCTCACTGGTGAAAAGAAAAACCACCCTGGCGCCCAATACGC
AAACCGCCTCTCCCCGCGCGTTGGCCGATTCATTAATGCAGCTGGCACGACAGGTTTCCCGACTGGAAAG
CGGGCAGTGAGCGCAACGCAATTAATGTGAGTTAGCTCACTCATTAGGCACCCCAGGCTTTACACTTTAT
GCTTCCGGCTCGTATGTTGTGTGGAATTGTGAGCGGATAACAATTTCACACAGGAAACAGCTATGACCAT
GATTACGGATTCACTGGCCGTCGTTTTACAACGTCGTGACTGGGAAAACCCTGGCGTTACCCAACTTAAT
CGCCTTGCAGCACATCCCCCTTTCGCCAGCTGGCGTAATAGCGAAGAGGCCCGCACCGATCGCCCTTCCC
AACAGTTGCGCAGCCTGAATGGCGAATGGCGCTTTGCCTGGTTTCCGGCACCAGAAGCGGTGCCGGAAAG
CTGGCTGGAGTGCGATCTTCCTGAGGCCGATACTGTCGTCGTCCCCTCAAACTGGCAGATGCACGGTTAC
GATGCGCCCATCTACACCAACGTAACCTATCCCATTACGGTCAATCCGCCGTTTGTTCCCACGGAGAATC
CGACGGGTTGTTACTCGCTCACATTTAATGTTGATGAAAGCTGGCTACAGGAAGGCCAGACGCGAATTAT
TTTTGATGGCGTTGGAATTACGTTATCGACTGCACGGTGCACCAATGCTTCTGGCGTCAGGCAGCCATCG
GAAGCTGTGGTATGGCTGTGCAGGTCGTAAATCACTGCATAATTCGTGTCGCTCAAGGCGCACTCCCGTT
CTGGATAATGTTTTTTGCGCCGACATCATAACGGTTCTGGCAAATATTCTGAAATGAGCTGTTGACAATT
AATCATCGGCTCGTATAATGTGTGGAATTGTGAGCGGATAACAATTTCACACAGGAAACAGTATTCATGT
CCCCTATACTAGGTTATTGGAAAATTAAGGGCCTTGTGCAACCCACTCGACTTCTTTTGGAATATCTTGA
AGAAAAATATGAAGAGCATTTGTATGAGCGCGATGAAGGTGATAAATGGCGAAACAAAAAGTTTGAATTG
GGTTTGGAGTTTCCCAATCTTCCTTATTATATTGATGGTGATGTTAAATTAACACAGTCTATGGCCATCA
TACGTTATATAGCTGACAAGCACAACATGTTGGGTGGTTGTCCAAAAGAGCGTGCAGAGATTTCAATGCT
TGAAGGAGCGGTTTTGGATATTAGATACGGTGTTTCGAGAATTGCATATAGTAAAGACTTTGAAACTCTC
AAAGTTGATTTTCTTAGCAAGCTACCTGAAATGCTGAAAATGTTCGAAGATCGTTTATGTCATAAAACAT
ATTTAAATGGTGATCATGTAACCCATCCTGACTTCATGTTGTATGACGCTCTTGATGTTGTTTTATACAT
GGACCCAATGTGCCTGGATGCGTTCCCAAAATTAGTTTGTTTTAAAAAACGTATTGAAGCTATCCCACAA
ATTGATAAGTACTTGAAATCCAGCAAGTATATAGCATGGCCTTTGCAGGGCTGGCAAGCCACGTTTGGTG
GTGGCGACCATCCTCCAAAATCGGATCTGGAAGTTCTGTTCCAGGGGCCCCTGGGATTAATGGACGAAAA
AACCACCGGTTGGCGTGGTGGTCACGTTGTTGAAGGTCTGGCTGGTGAACTGGAACAGCTGCGTGCTCGT
CTGGAACACCACCCGCAGGGTCAGCGTGAACCGGGATCCCGCTTAGGACATCAAAAGAGAGAAGCAGAAA
GGTATCTGCCTCCTTCTCGAAGGGAAGGGCCAACTTTCCGAAGAGACCGAGAGAGGGAGTCATGGTCTGG
AGAGACACGCCAGGATGGAGAGAGCAAAACTATCATGCTAAAGCGTATCTATCGTTCCACACCACCTGAG
GTGATAGTGGAAGTGCTGGAGCCCTATGTCCGCCTTACTACTGCCAACGTCCGTATCATCAAGAACAGAA
CAGGCCCTATGGGGCATACCTATGGCTTTATTGACCTCGACTCCCATGCGGAAGCTCTTCGTGTGGTGAA
GATCTTACAGAACCTTGATCCGCCATTTAGCATTGATGGGAAGATGGTAGCTGTAAACCTGGCCACTGGA
AAACGAAGAAATGATTCTGGGGACCATTCTGACCACATGCATTACTATCAGGGTAAAAAATATTTCCGAG
ATAGGAGGGGAGGTGGCAGAAATTCAGACTGGTCTTCAGATACAAATCGACAAGGACAACAGTCATCATC
TGACTGCTACATATATGATTCTGCTACTGGCTACTATTATGACCCCTTGGCAGGAACTTATTATGACCCC
AATACCCAGCAAGAAGTCTATGTGCCCCAGGATCCTGGATTACCTGAGGAAGAAGAGATCAAGGAAAAAA
AACCCACCAGTCAAGGAAAGTCAAGTAGCAAGAAGGAAATGTCTAAAAGAGATGGCAAGGAGAAAAAAGA
CAGAGGAGTGACGAGGTTTCAGGAAAATGCCAGTGAAGGGAAGGCCCCTGCAGAAGACGTCTTTAAGAAG
CCCCTGCCTCCTACTGTGAAGAAGGAAGAGAGTCCCCCTCCACCTAAAGTGGTAAACCCACTGATCGGCC
TCTTGGGTGAATATGGAGGAGACAGTGACTATGAGGAGGAAGAAGAGGAGGAACAGACCCCTCCCCCACA
GCCCCGCACAGCACAGCCCCAGAAGCGAGAGGAGCAAACCAAGAAGGAGAATGAAGAAGACAAACTCACT
GACTGGAATAAACTGGCTTGTCTGCTTTGCAGAAGGCAGTTTCCCAATAAAGAAGTTCTGATCAAACACC
AGCAGCTGTCAGACCTGCACAAGCAAAACCTGGAAATCCACCGGAAGATAAAACAGTCTGAGCAGGAGCT
AGCCTATCTGGAAAGGAGAGAACGAGAGGGAAAGTTTAAAGGAAGAGGAAATGATCGCAGGGAAAAGCTC
CAGTCTTTTGACTCTCCAGAAAGGAAACGGATTAAGTACTCCAGGGAAACTGACAGTGATCGTAAACTTG
TTGATAAAGAAGATATCGACACTAGCAGCAAAGGAGGCTGTGTCCAACAGGCTACTGGCTGGAGGAAAGG
GACAGGCCTGGGATATGGCCATCCTGGATTGGCTTCATCAGAGGAGGCTGAAGGCCGGTGAGC
Features (pLannotate 1.2.2; 17 found; start..end, strand, type, name):
     26..65      +  CDS            rop (fragment): Rop protein, which maintains plasmids at low copy number; rop
    167..207     +  misc_feature   bom (fragment): basis of mobility region from pBR322
    312..416     +  promoter       AmpR promoter: bla
    417..1277    +  CDS            AmpR: β-lactamase; bla; confers resistance to ampicillin, carbenicillin, and related antibiotics
   1448..2036    +  rep_origin     ori: high-copy-number ColE1/pMB1/pBR322/pUC origin of replication
   2222..2273    -  misc_feature   bom (fragment): basis of mobility region from pBR322
   2280..2357    +  promoter       lacIq promoter: lacI (mutant); In the lacIq allele, a single base change in the promoter boosts expression of the lacI gene about 10-fold.
   2358..3440    +  CDS            lacI: lac repressor; lacI; The lac repressor binds to the lac operator to inhibit transcription in E. coli. This inhibition can be relieved by adding lactose or isopropyl-β-D-thiogalactopyranoside (IPTG).
   3453..3474    +  protein_bind   CAP binding site: CAP binding activates transcription in the presence of cAMP. E. coli catabolite activator protein
   3489..3519    +  promoter       lac promoter: promoter for the E. coli lac operon
   3527..3543    +  protein_bind   lac operator: The lac repressor binds to the lac operator to inhibit transcription in E. coli. This inhibition can be relieved by adding lactose or isopropyl-β-D-thiogalactopyranoside (IPTG). lac repressor encoded by lacI
   3563..3736    +  CDS            lacZα: LacZα fragment of β-galactosidase; lacZ fragment
   4015..4116    -  CDS            yciV (fragment): RNAAM_ECOLI - Also known as trpH From Escherichia coli (strain K12).
   4192..4220    +  promoter       tac promoter: strong E. coli promoter; hybrid between the trp and lac UV5 promoters
   4228..4244    +  protein_bind   lac operator: The lac repressor binds to the lac operator to inhibit transcription in E. coli. This inhibition can be relieved by adding lactose or isopropyl-β-D-thiogalactopyranoside (IPTG). lac repressor encoded by lacI
   4267..4920    +  CDS            GST26_SCHJA: Experimental evidence at protein level: Swiss-Prot protein existence level 1. GST isoenzymes appear to play a central role in the parasite detoxification system. Other functions are also suspected including a role in increasing the solubility of haematin in the parasite gut. From Schistosoma japonicum (Blood fluke).
   5062..6498    +  CDS            RBM6 (fragment): RBM6_HUMAN - Also known as DEF3. Experimental evidence at protein level: Swiss-Prot protein existence level 1. Specifically binds poly(G) RNA homopolymers in vitro. From Homo sapiens (Human).
