>Addgene plasmid #135157 | RBM6_RRM_pGEX | addgene full sequence | sequence record 275414 | Addgene NGS Result
AGAAAAACCACGCTAGCGCCCAATACGCAAACCGCCTCTCCCCGCGCGTTGGCCGATTCATTAATGCAGC
TGGCACGACAGGTTTCCCGACTGGAAAGCGGGCAGTGAGCGCAACGCAATTAATGTAAGTTAGCTCACTC
ATTAGGCACCCCAGGCTTTACACTTTATGCTTCCGGCTCGTATGTTGTGTGGAATTGTGAGCGGATAACA
ATTTCACACAGGAAACAGCTATGACCATGATTACGGATTCACTGGCCGTCGTTTTACAACGTCGTGACTG
GGAAAACCCTGGCGTTACCCAACTTAATCGCCTTGCAGCACATCCCCCTTTCGCCAGCTGGCGTAATAGC
GAAGAGGCCCGCACCGATCGCCCTTCCCAACAGTTGCGCAGCCTGAATGGCGAATGGCGCTTTGCCTGGT
TTCCGGCACCAGAAGCGGTGCCGGAAAGCTGGCTGGAGTGCGATCTTCCTGAGGCCGATACTGTCGTCGT
CCCCTCAAACTGGCAGATGCACGGTTACGATGCGCCCATCTACACCAACGTGACCTATCCCATTACGGTC
AATCCGCCGTTTGTTCCCACGGAGAATCCGACGGGTTGTTACTCGCTCACATTTAATGTTGATGAAAGCT
GGCTACAGGAAGGCCAGACGCGAATTATTTTTGATGGCGTTGGAATTAGCTTATCGACTGCACGGTGCAC
CAATGCTTCTGGCGTCAGGCAGCCATCGGAAGCTGTGGTATGGCTGTGCAGGTCGTAAATCACTGCATAA
TTCGTGTCGCTCAAGGCGCACTCCCGTTCTGGATAATGTTTTTTGCGCCGACATCATAACGGTTCTGGCA
AATATTCTGAAATGAGCTGTTGACAATTAATCATCGGCTCGTATAATGTGTGGAATTGTGAGCGGATAAC
AATTTCACACAGGAAACAGTATTCATGTCCCCTATACTAGGTTATTGGAAAATTAAGGGCCTTGTGCAAC
CCACTCGACTTCTTTTGGAATATCTTGAAGAAAAATATGAAGAGCATTTGTATGAGCGCGATGAAGGTGA
TAAATGGCGAAACAAAAAGTTTGAATTGGGTTTGGAGTTTCCCAATCTTCCTTATTATATTGATGGTGAT
GTTAAATTAACACAGTCTATGGCCATCATACGTTATATAGCTGACAAGCACAACATGTTGGGTGGTTGTC
CAAAAGAGCGTGCAGAGATTTCAATGCTTGAAGGAGCGGTTTTGGATATTAGATACGGTGTTTCGAGAAT
TGCATATAGTAAAGACTTTGAAACTCTCAAAGTTGATTTTCTTAGCAAGCTACCTGAAATGCTGAAAATG
TTCGAAGATCGTTTATGTCATAAAACATATTTAAATGGTGATCATGTAACCCATCCTGACTTCATGTTGT
ATGACGCTCTTGATGTTGTTTTATACATGGACCCAATGTGCCTGGATGCGTTCCCAAAATTAGTTTGTTT
TAAAAAACGTATTGAAGCTATCCCACAAATTGATAAGTACTTGAAATCCAGCAAGTATATAGCATGGCCT
TTGCAGGGCTGGCAAGCCACGTTTGGTGGTGGCGACCATCCTCCAAAATCGGATCTGGAAGTTCTGTTCC
AGGGGCCCCTGGGATTAATGGACGAAAAAACCACCGGTTGGCGTGGTGGTCACGTTGTTGAAGGTCTGGC
TGGTGAACTGGAACAGCTGCGTGCTCGTCTGGAACACCACCCGCAGGGTCAGCGTGAACCGGGATCCCGC
TTAGGACATCAAAAGAGAGAAGCAGAAAGGTATCTGCCTCCTTCTCGAAGGGAAGGGCCAACTTTCCGAA
GAGACCGAGAGAGGGAGTCATGGTCTGGAGAGACACGCCAGGATGGAGAGAGCAAAACTATCATGCTAAA
GCGTATCTATCGTTCCACACCACCTGAGGTGATAGTGGAAGTGCTGGAGCCCTATGTCCGCCTTACTACT
GCCAACGTCCGTATCATCAAGAACAGAACAGGCCCTATGGGGCATACCTATGGCTTTATTGACCTCGACT
CCCATGCGGAAGCTCTTCGTGTGGTGAAGATCTTACAGAACCTTGATCCGCCATTTAGCATTGATGGGAA
GATGGTAGCTGTAAACCTGGCCACTGGAAAACGAAGAAATGATTCTGGGGACCATTCTGACCACATGCAT
TACTATCAGGGTAAAAAATATTTCCGAGATAGGAGGGGAGGTGGCAGAAATTCAGACTGGTCTTCAGATA
CAAATCGACAAGGACAACAGTCATCATCTGACTGCTACATATATGATTCTGCTACTGGCTACTATTATGA
CCCCTTGGCAGGAACTTATTATGACCCCAATACCCAGCAAGAAGTCTATGTGCCCCAGGATCCTGGATTA
CCTGAGGAAGAAGAGATCAAGGAAAAAAAACCCACCAGTCAAGGAAAGTCAAGTAGCAAGAAGGAAATGT
CTAAAAGAGATGGCAAGGAGAAAAAAGACAGAGGAGTGACGAGGTTTCAGGAAAATGCCAGTGAAGGGAA
GGCCCCTGCAGAAGACGTCTTTAAGAAGCCCCTGCCTCCTACTGTGAAGAAGGAAGAGAGTCCCCCTCCA
CCTAAAGTGGTAAACCCACTGATCGGCCTCTTGGGTGAATATGGAGGAGACAGTGACTATGAGGAGGAAG
AAGAGGAGGAACAGACCCCTCCCCCACAGCCCCGCACAGCACAGCCCCAGAAGCGAGAGGAGCAAACCAA
GAAGGAGAATGAAGAAGACAAACTCACTGACTGGAATAAACTGGCTTGTCTGCTTTGCAGAAGGCAGTTT
CCCAATAAAGAAGTTCTGATCAAACACCAGCAGCTGTCAGACCTGCACAAGCAAAACCTGGAAATCCACC
GGAAGATAAAACAGTCTGAGCAGGAGCTAGCCTATCTGGAAAGGAGAGAACGAGAGGGAAAGTTTAAAGG
AAGAGGAAATGATCGCAGGGAAAAGCTCCAGTCTTTTGACTCTCCAGAAAGGAAACGGATTAAGTACTCC
AGGGAAACTGACAGTGATCGTAAACTTGTTGATAAAGAAGATATCGACACTAGCAGCAAAGGAGGCTGTG
TCCAACAGGCTACTGGCTGGAGGAAAGGGACAGGCCTGGGATATGGCCATCCTGGATTGGCTTCATCAGA
GGAGGCTGAAGGCCGGTGAGCGGCCGCATCGTGACTGACTGACGATCTGCCTCGCGCGTTTCGGTGATGA
CGGTGAAAACCTCTGACACATGCAGCTCCCGGAGACGGTCACAGCTTGTCTGTAAGCGGATGCCGGGAGC
AGACAAGCCCGTCAGGGCGCGTCAGCGGGTGTTGGCGGGTGTCGGGGCGCAGCCATGACCCAGTCACGTA
GCGATAGCGGAGTGTATAATTCTTGAAGACGAAAGGGCCTCGTGATACGCCTATTTTTATAGGTTAATGT
CATGATAATAATGGTTTCTTAGACGTCAGGTGGCACTTTTCGGGGAAATGTGCGCGGAACCCCTATTTGT
TTATTTTTCTAAATACATTCAAATATGTATCCGCTCATGAGACAATAACCCTGATAAATGCTTCAATAAT
ATTGAAAAAGGAAGAGTATGAGTATTCAACATTTCCGTGTCGCCCTTATTCCCTTTTTTGCGGCATTTTG
CCTTCCTGTTTTTGCTCACCCAGAAACGCTGGTGAAAGTAAAAGATGCTGAAGATCAGTTGGGTGCACGA
GTGGGTTACATCGAACTGGATCTCAACAGCGGTAAGATCCTTGAGAGTTTTCGCCCCGAAGAACGTTTTC
CAATGATGAGCACTTTTAAAGTTCTGCTATGTGGCGCGGTATTATCCCGTGTTGACGCCGGGCAAGAGCA
ACTCGGTCGCCGCATACACTATTCTCAGAATGACTTGGTTGAGTACTCACCAGTCACAGAAAAGCATCTT
ACGGATGGCATGACAGTAAGAGAATTATGCAGTGCTGCCATAACCATGAGTGATAACACTGCGGCCAACT
TACTTCTGACAACGATCGGAGGACCGAAGGAGCTAACCGCTTTTTTGCACAACATGGGGGATCATGTAAC
TCGCCTTGATCGTTGGGAACCGGAGCTGAATGAAGCCATACCAAACGACGAGCGTGACACCACGATGCCT
GCAGCAATGGCAACAACGTTGCGCAAACTATTAACTGGCGAACTACTTACTCTAGCTTCCCGGCAACAAT
TAATAGACTGGATGGAGGCGGATAAAGTTGCAGGACCACTTCTGCGCTCGGCCCTTCCGGCTGGCTGGTT
TATTGCTGATAAATCTGGAGCCGGTGAGCGTGGGTCTCGCGGTATCATTGCAGCACTGGGGCCAGATGGT
AAGCCCTCCCGTATCGTAGTTATCTACACGACGGGGAGTCAGGCAACTATGGATGAACGAAATAGACAGA
TCGCTGAGATAGGTGCCTCACTGATTAAGCATTGGTAACTGTCAGACCAAGTTTACTCATATATACTTTA
GATTGATTTAAAACTTCATTTTTAATTTAAAAGGATCTAGGTGAAGATCCTTTTTGATAATCTCATGACC
AAAATCCCTTAACGTGAGTTTTCGTTCCACTGAGCGTCAGACCCCGTAGAAAAGATCAAAGGATCTTCTT
GAGATCCTTTTTTTCTGCGCGTAATCTGCTGCTTGCAAACAAAAAAACCACCGCTACCAGCGGTGGTTTG
TTTGCCGGATCAAGAGCTACCAACTCTTTTTCCGAAGGTAACTGGCTTCAGCAGAGCGCAGATACCAAAT
ACTGTCCTTCTAGTGTAGCCGTAGTTAGGCCACCACTTCAAGAACTCTGTAGCACCGCCTACATACCTCG
CTCTGCTAATCCTGTTACCAGTGGCTGCTGCCAGTGGCGATAAGTCGTGTCTTACCGGGTTGGACTCAAG
ACGATAGTTACCGGATAAGGCGCAGCGGTCGGGCTGAACGGGGGGTTCGTGCACACAGCCCAGCTTGGAG
CGAACGACCTACACCGAACTGAGATACCTACAGCGTGAGCTATGAGAAAGCGCCACGCTTCCCGAAGGGA
GAAAGGCGGACAGGTATCCGGTAAGCGGCAGGGTCGGAACAGGAGAGCGCACGAGGGAGCTTCCAGGGGG
AAACGCCTGGTATCTTTATAGTCCTGTCGGGTTTCGCCACCTCTGACTTGAGCGTCGATTTTTGTGATGC
TCGTCAGGGGGGCGGAGCCTATGGAAAAACGCCAGCAACGCGGCCTTTTTACGGTTCCTGGCCTTTTGCT
GGCCTTTTGCTCACATGTTCTTTCCTGCGTTATCCCCTGATTCTGTGGATAACCGTATTACCGCCTTTGA
GTGAGCTGATACCGCTCGCCGCAGCCGAACGACCGAGCGCAGCGAGTCAGTGAGCGAGGAAGCGGAAGAG
CGCCTGATGCGGTATTTTCTCCTTACGCATCTGTGCGGTATTTCACACCGCATAAATTCCGACACCATCG
AATGGCGCAAAACCTTTCGCGGTATGGCATGATAGCGCCCGGAAGAGAGTCAATTCAGGGTGGTGAATGT
GAAACCAGTAACGTTATACGATGTCGCAGAGTATGCCGGTGTCTCTTATCAGACCGTTTCCCGCGTGGTG
AACCAGGCCAGCCACGTTTCTGCGAAAACGCGGGAAAAAGTGGAAGCGGCGATGGCGGAGCTGAATTACA
TTCCCAACCGCGTGGCACAACAACTGGCGGGCAAACAGTCGTTGCTGATTGGCGTTGCCACCTCCAGTCT
GGCCCTGCACGCGCCGTCGCAAATTGTCGCGGCGATTAAATCTCGCGCCGATCAACTGGGTGCCAGCGTG
GTGGTGTCGATGGTAGAACGAAGCGGCGTCGAAGCCTGTAAAGCGGCGGTGCACAATCTTCTCGCGCAAC
GCGTCAGTGGGCTGATCATTAACTATCCGCTGGATGACCAGGATGCCATTGCTGTGGAAGCTGCCTGCAC
TAATGTTCCGGCGTTATTTCTTGATGTCTCTGACCAGACACCCATCAACAGTATTATTTTCTCCCATGAA
GACGGTACGCGACTGGGCGTGGAGCATCTGGTCGCATTGGGTCACCAGCAAATCGCGCTGTTAGCGGGCC
CATTAAGTTCTGTCTCGGCGCGTCTGCGTCTGGCTGGCTGGCATAAATATCTCACTCGCAATCAAATTCA
GCCGATAGCGGAACGGGAAGGCGACTGGAGTGCCATGTCCGGTTTTCAACAAACCATGCAAATGCTGAAT
GAGGGCATCGTTCCCACTGCGATGCTGGTTGCCAACGATCAGATGGCGCTGGGCGCAATGCGCGCCATTA
CCGAGTCCGGGCTGCGCGTTGGTGCGGATATCTCGGTAGTGGGATACGACGATACCGAAGACAGCTCATG
TTATATCCCGCCGTTAACCACCATCAAACAGGATTTTCGCCTGCTGGGGCAAACCAGCGTGGACCGCTTG
CTGCAACTCTCTCAGGGCCAGGCGGTGAAGGGCAATCAGCTGTTGCCCGTCTCACTGGTGAAA
Features (pLannotate 1.2.2; 17 found; start..end, strand, type, name):
    121..142     +  protein_bind   CAP binding site: CAP binding activates transcription in the presence of cAMP. E. coli catabolite activator protein
    157..187     +  promoter       lac promoter: promoter for the E. coli lac operon
    195..211     +  protein_bind   lac operator: The lac repressor binds to the lac operator to inhibit transcription in E. coli. This inhibition can be relieved by adding lactose or isopropyl-β-D-thiogalactopyranoside (IPTG). lac repressor encoded by lacI
    231..404     +  CDS            lacZα: LacZα fragment of β-galactosidase; lacZ fragment
    668..784     -  CDS            yciV (fragment): RNAAM_ECOLI - Also known as trpH From Escherichia coli (strain K12).
    860..888     +  promoter       tac promoter: strong E. coli promoter; hybrid between the trp and lac UV5 promoters
    896..912     +  protein_bind   lac operator: The lac repressor binds to the lac operator to inhibit transcription in E. coli. This inhibition can be relieved by adding lactose or isopropyl-β-D-thiogalactopyranoside (IPTG). lac repressor encoded by lacI
    935..1588    +  CDS            GST26_SCHJA: Experimental evidence at protein level: Swiss-Prot protein existence level 1. GST isoenzymes appear to play a central role in the parasite detoxification system. Other functions are also suspected including a role in increasing the solubility of haematin in the parasite gut. From Schistosoma japonicum (Blood fluke).
   1730..3166    +  CDS            RBM6 (fragment): RBM6_HUMAN - Also known as DEF3. Experimental evidence at protein level: Swiss-Prot protein existence level 1. Specifically binds poly(G) RNA homopolymers in vitro. From Homo sapiens (Human).
   3197..3236    +  CDS            rop (fragment): Rop protein, which maintains plasmids at low copy number; rop
   3338..3378    +  misc_feature   bom (fragment): basis of mobility region from pBR322
   3483..3587    +  promoter       AmpR promoter: bla
   3588..4448    +  CDS            AmpR: β-lactamase; bla; confers resistance to ampicillin, carbenicillin, and related antibiotics
   4619..5207    +  rep_origin     ori: high-copy-number ColE1/pMB1/pBR322/pUC origin of replication
   5393..5444    -  misc_feature   bom (fragment): basis of mobility region from pBR322
   5451..5528    +  promoter       lacI promoter: lacI
   5529..108     +  CDS            lacI (across the origin): lac repressor; lacI; The lac repressor binds to the lac operator to inhibit transcription in E. coli. This inhibition can be relieved by adding lactose or isopropyl-β-D-thiogalactopyranoside (IPTG).
