[The description below was written by a language model from this plasmid's Addgene catalogue record and pLannotate feature annotations shown in this document.]
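Description:
RBM6_RRM_pGEX is a bacterial expression plasmid built on the pGEX-6P-2 backbone for producing a fragment of the human RNA-binding protein RBM6 in E. coli as a fusion with an N-terminal dual-affinity tag. The plasmid is about 6.5 kb. It replicates from a high-copy ColE1/pMB1-type origin and is selected with ampicillin through the β-lactamase (AmpR) gene. Short remnants of the pBR322 rop and bom regions and a lac promoter/lacZα segment are carried over from the backbone.

Expression is driven by the tac promoter, a strong trp/lac hybrid, followed by a lac operator. The plasmid also encodes the lac repressor (lacI), so transcription stays repressed until it is induced with IPTG. One of the two sequence records annotates the lacI promoter as the up-mutant lacIq allele and the other as plain lacI. Downstream of tac is the Schistosoma japonicum glutathione S-transferase coding sequence, then a gap of roughly 140 bp that is not annotated in either feature table. This gap presumably holds the streptavidin-binding peptide (SBP) listed in the catalogue entry, together with linker sequence. The RBM6 fragment follows, listed as 1,422 bp and annotated over about 1.4 kb. It was cloned between BamHI and NotI, and both sites are retained. The construct name suggests the fragment spans the RRM region of the protein, although the record does not give domain boundaries.

The GST-SBP tag allows affinity purification or capture on glutathione or streptavidin resins. The associated publication surveyed the sequence, structure and context preferences of human RNA-binding proteins, which fits use of the purified protein in in vitro RNA-binding assays. The depositor and NGS-verified sequences are the same length and show the same feature set in different circular permutations.
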