Addgene plasmid #135157: RBM6_RRM_pGEX
Purpose: Recombinant expression of RBM6 with dual-affinity tag
Depositing lab: Christopher Burge. Depositing organization: Massachusetts Institute of Technology. Publication: Sequence, Structure, and Context Preferences of Human RNA Binding Proteins. Dominguez D, Freese P, Alexis MS, Su A, Hochman M, Palden T, Bazile C, Lambert NJ, Van Nostrand EL, Pratt GA, Yeo GW, Graveley BR, Burge CB. Mol Cell. 2018 Jun 7;70(5):854-867.e9. doi: 10.1016/j.molcel.2018.05.001. Epub 2018 Jun 7. PubMed 29883606.
Backbone
  Vector backbone: pGEX-6P-2
  Backbone manufacturer: Promega
  Backbone size w/o insert (bp): 5081
  Vector type: Bacterial Expression
Growth in bacteria
  Bacterial resistance: Ampicillin, 100 μg/mL
  Growth temperature: 37°C
  Growth strain: DH5alpha
  Copy number: High Copy
Gene/Insert
  Gene/Insert name: RBM6
  Species: H. sapiens (human)
  Insert size (bp): 1422
  Entrez Gene: RBM6 (a.k.a. 3G2, g16, DEF3, DEF-3, HLC-11, FLJ36517, FLJ39446, FLJ42036, NY-LU-12, DKFZp686B0877)
  Promoter: tac
  Tag / fusion protein: GST-SBP (N terminal on backbone)
  Cloning method: Restriction Enzyme; 5′ cloning site BamHI (not destroyed); 3′ cloning site NotI (not destroyed)
  Sequencing primers: 5′ 5GEX (GGGCTGGCAAGCCACGTTTGGTG); 3′ 3GEX (CCGGGAGCTGCATGTGTCAGAGG)
Terms and licenses: Academic/Nonprofit Terms; Industry Terms: Not Available to Industry
How to cite: RBM6_RRM_pGEX was a gift from Christopher Burge (Addgene plasmid # 135157 ; http://n2t.net/addgene:135157 ; RRID:Addgene_135157)
