>Addgene plasmid #135157 | RBM6_RRM_pGEX | depositor partial sequence | sequence record 259940 | RBM6_ORF
CGCTTAGGACATCAAAAGAGAGAAGCAGAAAGGTATCTGCCTCCTTCTCGAAGGGAAGGGCCAACTTTCC
GAAGAGACCGAGAGAGGGAGTCATGGTCTGGAGAGACACGCCAGGATGGAGAGAGCAAAACTATCATGCT
AAAGCGTATCTATCGTTCCACACCACCTGAGGTGATAGTGGAAGTGCTGGAGCCCTATGTCCGCCTTACT
ACTGCCAACGTCCGTATCATCAAGAACAGAACAGGCCCTATGGGGCATACCTATGGCTTTATTGACCTCG
ACTCCCATGCGGAAGCTCTTCGTGTGGTGAAGATCTTACAGAACCTTGATCCGCCATTTAGCATTGATGG
GAAGATGGTAGCTGTAAACCTGGCCACTGGAAAACGAAGAAATGATTCTGGGGACCATTCTGACCACATG
CATTACTATCAGGGTAAAAAATATTTCCGAGATAGGAGGGGAGGTGGCAGAAATTCAGACTGGTCTTCAG
ATACAAATCGACAAGGACAACAGTCATCATCTGACTGCTACATATATGATTCTGCTACTGGCTACTATTA
TGACCCCTTGGCAGGAACTTATTATGACCCCAATACCCAGCAAGAAGTCTATGTGCCCCAGGATCCTGGA
TTACCTGAGGAAGAAGAGATCAAGGAAAAAAAACCCACCAGTCAAGGAAAGTCAAGTAGCAAGAAGGAAA
TGTCTAAAAGAGATGGCAAGGAGAAAAAAGACAGAGGAGTGACGAGGTTTCAGGAAAATGCCAGTGAAGG
GAAGGCCCCTGCAGAAGACGTCTTTAAGAAGCCCCTGCCTCCTACTGTGAAGAAGGAAGAGAGTCCCCCT
CCACCTAAAGTGGTAAACCCACTGATCGGCCTCTTGGGTGAATATGGAGGAGACAGTGACTATGAGGAGG
AAGAAGAGGAGGAACAGACCCCTCCCCCACAGCCCCGCACAGCACAGCCCCAGAAGCGAGAGGAGCAAAC
CAAGAAGGAGAATGAAGAAGACAAACTCACTGACTGGAATAAACTGGCTTGTCTGCTTTGCAGAAGGCAG
TTTCCCAATAAAGAAGTTCTGATCAAACACCAGCAGCTGTCAGACCTGCACAAGCAAAACCTGGAAATCC
ACCGGAAGATAAAACAGTCTGAGCAGGAGCTAGCCTATCTGGAAAGGAGAGAACGAGAGGGAAAGTTTAA
AGGAAGAGGAAATGATCGCAGGGAAAAGCTCCAGTCTTTTGACTCTCCAGAAAGGAAACGGATTAAGTAC
TCCAGGGAAACTGACAGTGATCGTAAACTTGTTGATAAAGAAGATATCGACACTAGCAGCAAAGGAGGCT
GTGTCCAACAGGCTACTGGCTGGAGGAAAGGGACAGGCCTGGGATATGGCCATCCTGGATTGGCTTCATC
AGAGGAGGCTGAAGGCCGGTGA
